Addgene plasmid #46620: AB.pCCL.sin.cPPT.U6.miR-431-Decoy.hPGK.GFP.WPRE
Depositing lab: Brian Brown. Depositing organization: Icahn School of Medicine at Mount Sinai. Publication: High-throughput assessment of microRNA activity and function using microRNA sensor and decoy libraries. Mullokandov G, Baccarini A, Ruzo A, Jayaprakash AD, Tung N, Israelow B, Evans MJ, Sachidanandam R, Brown BD. Nat Methods. 2012 Jul 1;9(8):840-6. doi: 10.1038/nmeth.2078. PubMed 22751203.
Backbone
  Vector backbone: AB.pCCLsin.PPT.U6.hPGK.GFP.wpre
  Backbone size w/o insert (bp): 8233
  Vector type: Lentiviral
  Selectable markers: eGFP
Growth in bacteria
  Bacterial resistance: Ampicillin, 100 μg/mL
  Growth temperature: 37°C
  Growth strain: Stbl3
  Copy number: High Copy
Gene/Insert
  Cloning method: Restriction Enzyme; 5′ cloning site BsmBI (destroyed during cloning); 3′ cloning site BsmBI (destroyed during cloning)
  Sequencing primers: 5′ CATAATAGCAACAGACATAC; 3′ pBluescriptSK_primer
Terms and licenses: Academic/Nonprofit Terms; Industry Terms: Not Available to Industry
Depositor comments: Depositor Website: http://www.mountsinai.org/profiles/brian-d-brown/ Please cite Mullokandov, Baccarini, Ruzo et al. Nature Methods 2013.
How to cite: AB.pCCL.sin.cPPT.U6.miR-431-Decoy.hPGK.GFP.WPRE was a gift from Brian Brown (Addgene plasmid # 46620 ; http://n2t.net/addgene:46620 ; RRID:Addgene_46620)
