[The description below was written by a language model from this plasmid's Addgene catalogue record.]
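Description:
AB.pCCL.sin.cPPT.U6.miR-431-Decoy.hPGK.GFP.WPRE is a lentiviral transfer plasmid built on the AB.pCCLsin.PPT.U6.hPGK.GFP.wpre backbone (8233 bp without insert). As the name indicates, it is a self-inactivating (sin) vector, a design in which the viral LTR promoter activity is lost after integration so that expression depends on the internal promoters. It also carries a central polypurine tract (cPPT), an element that generally improves transduction efficiency. In bacteria the plasmid is maintained at high copy under ampicillin selection, and a recombination-deficient strain (Stbl3) is recorded for propagation, as is common for repeat-containing lentiviral plasmids. No feature table is provided, so the origin of replication and exact element coordinates are not documented here.

The payload consists of two expression units. A U6 promoter, an RNA polymerase III promoter suited to short non-coding transcripts, drives a miR-431 decoy, a transcript intended to bind miR-431 and sequester it away from its natural targets. The decoy was inserted between BsmBI sites that were destroyed during cloning. The record does not state the species of the microRNA or the number and design of the target sites in the decoy. Separately, the human PGK promoter drives GFP (eGFP), listed as the selectable marker, which allows transduced cells to be identified or sorted. The WPRE downstream enhances transcript stability and expression. The construct comes from work on high-throughput assessment of microRNA activity and function using sensor and decoy libraries, and is suited to stable inhibition of miR-431 in transduced cells for loss-of-function studies.
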