>Addgene plasmid #46620 | AB.pCCL.sin.cPPT.U6.miR-431-Decoy.hPGK.GFP.WPRE | depositor partial sequence | sequence record 65943 | miR-431 Decoy
CATCAACTGCATGACGGGGTGCAAGACACAAGTATTCTGGTCACAGAATACAACTGCATGACGGGGTGCA
AGACACAAG
