>Addgene plasmid #46620 | AB.pCCL.sin.cPPT.U6.miR-431-Decoy.hPGK.GFP.WPRE | depositor partial sequence | sequence record 65944 | empty backbone
AATGCTTCAATAATATTGAAAAAGGAAGAGTATGAGTATTCAACATTTCCGTGTCGCCCTTATTCCCTTT
TTTGCGGCATTTTGCCTTCCTGTTTTTGCTCACCCAGAAACGCTGGTGAAAGTAAAAGATGCTGAAGATC
AGTTGGGTGCACGAGTGGGTTACATCGAACTGGATCTCAACAGCGGTAAGATCCTTGAGAGTTTTCGCCC
CGAAGAACGTTTTCCAATGATGAGCACTTTTAAAGTTCTGCTATGTGGCGCGGTATTATCCCGTATTGAC
GCCGGGCAAGAGCAACTCGGTCGCCGCATACACTATTCTCAGAATGACTTGGTTGAGTACTCACCAGTCA
CAGAAAAGCATCTTACGGATGGCATGACAGTAAGAGAATTATGCAGTGCTGCCATAACCATGAGTGATAA
CACTGCGGCCAACTTACTTCTGACAACGATCGGAGGACCGAAGGAGCTAACCGCTTTTTTGCACAACATG
GGGGATCATGTAACTCGCCTTGATCGTTGGGAACCGGAGCTGAATGAAGCCATACCAAACGACGAGCGTG
ACACCACGATGCCTGTAGCAATGGCAACAACGTTGCGCAAACTATTAACTGGCGAACTACTTACTCTAGC
TTCCCGGCAACAATTAATAGACTGGATGGAGGCGGATAAAGTTGCAGGACCACTTCTGCGCTCGGCCCTT
CCGGCTGGCTGGTTTATTGCTGATAAATCTGGAGCCGGTGAGCGTGGGTCTCGCGGTATCATTGCAGCAC
TGGGGCCAGATGGTAAGCCCTCCCGTATCGTAGTTATCTACACGACGGGGAGTCAGGCAACTATGGATGA
ACGAAATAGACAGATCGCTGAGATAGGTGCCTCACTGATTAAGCATTGGTAACTGTCAGACCAAGTTTAC
TCATATATACTTTAGATTGATTTAAAACTTCATTTTTAATTTAAAAGGATCTAGGTGAAGATCCTTTTTG
ATAATCTCATGACCAAAATCCCTTAACGTGAGTTTTCGTTCCACTGAGCGTCAGACCCCGTAGAAAAGAT
CAAAGGATCTTCTTGAGATCCTTTTTTTCTGCGCGTAATCTGCTGCTTGCAAACAAAAAAACCACCGCTA
CCAGCGGTGGTTTGTTTGCCGGATCAAGAGCTACCAACTCTTTTTCCGAAGGTAACTGGCTTCAGCAGAG
CGCAGATACCAAATACTGTCCTTCTAGTGTAGCCGTAGTTAGGCCACCACTTCAAGAACTCTGTAGCACC
GCCTACATACCTCGCTCTGCTAATCCTGTTACCAGTGGCTGCTGCCAGTGGCGATAAGTCGTGTCTTACC
GGGTTGGACTCAAGACGATAGTTACCGGATAAGGCGCAGCGGTCGGGCTGAACGGGGGGTTCGTGCACAC
AGCCCAGCTTGGAGCGAACGACCTACACCGAACTGAGATACCTACAGCGTGAGCTATGAGAAAGCGCCAC
GCTTCCCGAAGGGAGAAAGGCGGACAGGTATCCGGTAAGCGGCAGGGTCGGAACAGGAGAGCGCACGAGG
GAGCTTCCAGGGGGAAACGCCTGGTATCTTTATAGTCCTGTCGGGTTTCGCCACCTCTGACTTGAGCGTC
GATTTTTGTGATGCTCGTCAGGGGGGCGGAGCCTATGGAAAAACGCCAGCAACGCGGCCTTTTTACGGTT
CCTGGCCTTTTGCTGGCCTTTTGCTCACATGTTCTTTCCTGCGTTATCCCCTGATTCTGTGGATAACCGT
ATTACCGCCTTTGAGTGAGCTGATACCGCTCGCCGCAGCCGAACGACCGAGCGCAGCGAGTCAGTGAGCG
AGGAAGCGGAAGAGCGCCCAATACGCAAACCGCCTCTCCCCGCGCGTTGGCCGATTCATTAATGCAGCTG
GCACGACAGGTTTCCCGACTGGAAAGCGGGCAGTGAGCGCAACGCAATTAATGTGAGTTAGCTCACTCAT
TAGGCACCCCAGGCTTTACACTTTATGCTTCCGGCTCGTATGTTGTGTGGAATTGTGAGCGGATAACAAT
TTCACACAGGAAACAGCTATGACCATGATTACGCCAAGCGCGCAATTAACCCTCACTAAAGGGAACAAAA
GCTGGAGCTGCAAGCTTGGCCATTGCATACGTTGTATCCATATCATAATATGTACATTTATATTGGCTCA
TGTCCAACATTACCGCCATGTTGACATTGATTATTGACTAGTTATTAATAGTAATCAATTACGGGGTCAT
TAGTTCATAGCCCATATATGGAGTTCCGCGTTACATAACTTACGGTAAATGGCCCGCCTGGCTGACCGCC
CAACGACCCCCGCCCATTGACGTCAATAATGACGTATGTTCCCATAGTAACGCCAATAGGGACTTTCCAT
TGACGTCAATGGGTGGAGTATTTACGGTAAACTGCCCACTTGGCAGTACATCAAGTGTATCATATGCCAA
GTACGCCCCCTATTGACGTCAATGACGGTAAATGGCCCGCCTGGCATTATGCCCAGTACATGACCTTATG
GGACTTTCCTACTTGGCAGTACATCTACGTATTAGTCATCGCTATTACCATGGTGATGCGGTTTTGGCAG
TACATCAATGGGCGTGGATAGCGGTTTGACTCACGGGGATTTCCAAGTCTCCACCCCATTGACGTCAATG
GGAGTTTGTTTTGGCACCAAAATCAACGGGACTTTCCAAAATGTCGTAACAACTCCGCCCCATTGACGCA
AATGGGCGGTAGGCGTGTACGGTGGGAGGTCTATATAAGCAGAGCTCGTTTAGTGAACCGGGGTCTCTCT
GGTTAGACCAGATCTGAGCCTGGGAGCTCTCTGGCTAACTAGGGAACCCACTGCTTAAGCCTCAATAAAG
CTTGCCTTGAGTGCTTCAAGTAGTGTGTGCCCGTCTGTTGTGTGACTCTGGTAACTAGAGATCCCTCAGA
CCCTTTTAGTCAGTGTGGAAAATCTCTAGCAGTGGCGCCCGAACAGGGACCTGAAAGCGAAAGGGAAACC
AGAGCTCTCTCGACGCAGGACTCGGCTTGCTGAAGCGCGCACGGCAAGAGGCGAGGGGCGGCGACTGGTG
AGTACGCCAAAAATTTTGACTAGCGGAGGCTAGAAGGAGAGAGATGGGTGCGAGAGCGTCAGTATTAAGC
GGGGGAGAATTAGATCGCGATGGGAAAAAATTCGGTTAAGGCCAGGGGGAAAGAAAAAATATAAATTAAA
ACATATAGTATGGGCAAGCAGGGAGCTAGAACGATTCGCAGTTAATCCTGGCCTGTTAGAAACATCAGAA
GGCTGTAGACAAATACTGGGACAGCTACAACCATCCCTTCAGACAGGATCAGAAGAACTTAGATCATTAT
ATAATACAGTAGCAACCCTCTATTGTGTGCATCAAAGGATAGAGATAAAAGACACCAAGGAAGCTTTAGA
CAAGATAGAGGAAGAGCAAAACAAAAGTAAGACCACCGCACAGCAAGCGGCCGCTGATCTTCAGACCTGG
AGGAGGAGATATGAGGGACAATTGGAGAAGTGAATTATATAAATATAAAGTAGTAAAAATTGAACCATTA
GGAGTAGCACCCACCAAGGCAAAGAGAAGAGTGGTGCAGAGAGAAAAAAGAGCAGTGGGAATAGGAGCTT
TGTTCCTTGGGTTCTTGGGAGCAGCAGGAAGCACTATGGGCGCAGCCTCAATGACGCTGACGGTACAGGC
CAGACAATTATTGTCTGGTATAGTGCAGCAGCAGAACAATTTGCTGAGGGCTATTGAGGCGCAACAGCAT
CTGTTGCAACTCACAGTCTGGGGCATCAAGCAGCTCCAGGCAAGAATCCTGGCTGTGGAAAGATACCTAA
AGGATCAACAGCTCCTGGGGATTTGGGGTTGCTCTGGAAAACTCATTTGCACCACTGCTGTGCCTTGGAA
TGCTAGTTGGAGTAATAAATCTCTGGAACAGATTTGGAATCACACGACCTGGATGGAGTGGGACAGAGAA
ATTAACAATTACACAAGCTTAATACACTCCTTAATTGAAGAATCGCAAAACCAGCAAGAAAAGAATGAAC
AAGAATTATTGGAATTAGATAAATGGGCAAGTTTGTGGAATTGGTTTAACATAACAAATTGGCTGTGGTA
TATAAAATTATTCATAATGATAGTAGGAGGCTTGGTAGGTTTAAGAATAGTTTTTGCTGTACTTTCTATA
GTGAATAGAGTTAGGCAGGGATATTCACCATTATCGTTTCAGACCCACCTCCCAACCCCGAGGGGACCCG
ACAGGCCCGAAGGAATAGAAGAAGAAGGTGGAGAGAGAGACAGAGACAGATCCATTCGATTAGTGAACGG
ATCTCGACGGTATCGGTTAACTTTTAAAAGAAAAGGGGGGATTGGGGGGTACAGTGCAGGGGAAAGAATA
GTAGACATAATAGCAACAGACATACAAACTAAAGAATTACAAAAACAAATTACAAAAATTCAAAATTTTA
TCGATCACGAGACTAGCCTCGAGAAGCTTGATATCGAATTCAAAAAAGACGGCGCTAGGATCATCGAGAC
GGTACCGTCTCCGATGATCCTAGCGCCGTCAAACAAGGCTTTTCTCCAAGGGATATTTATAGTCTCAAAA
CACACAATTACTTTACAGTTAGGGTGAGTTTCCTTTTGTGCTGTTTTTTAAAATAATAATTTAGTATTTG
TATCTCTTATAGAAATCCAAGCCTATCATGTAAAATGTAGCTAGTATTAAAAAGAACAGATTATCTGTCT
TTTATCGCACATTAAGCCTCTATAGTTACTAGGAAATATTATATGCAAATTAACCGGGGCAGGGGAGTAG
CCGAGCTTCTCCCACAAGTCTGTGCGAGGGGGCCGGCGCGGGCCTAGAGATGGCGGCGTCGGATGGATCC
ACTAGTTCTAGAGCGGCCATCGAATTCCCACGGGGTTGGGGTTGCGCCTTTTCCAAGGCAGCCCTGGGTT
TGCGCAGGGACGCGGCTGCTCTGGGCGTGGTTCCGGGAAACGCAGCGGCGCCGACCCTGGGTCTCGCACA
TTCTTCACGTCCGTTCGCAGCGTCACCCGGATCTTCGCCGCTACCCTTGTGGGCCCCCCGGCGACGCTTC
CTGCTCCGCCCCTAAGTCGGGAAGGTTCCTTGCGGTTCGCGGCGTGCCGGACGTGACAAACGGAAGCCGC
ACGACTCACTAGTACCCTCGCAGACGGACAGCGCCAGGGAGCAATGGCAGCGCGCCGACCGCGATGGGCT
GTGGCCAATAGCGGCTGCTCAGCGGGGCGCGCCGAGAGCAGCGGCCGGGAAGGGGCGGTGCGGGAGGCGG
GGTGTGGGGCGGTAGTGTGGGCCCTGTTCCTGCCCGCGCGGTGTTCCGCATTCTGCAAGCCTCCGGAGCG
CACGTCGGCAGTCGGCTCCCTCGTTGACCGAATCACCGACCTCTCTCCCCAGGGGGATCCACCGGTCGCC
ACCATGGTGAGCAAGGGCGAGGAGCTGTTCACCGGGGTGGTGCCCATCCTGGTCGAGCTGGACGGCGACG
TAAACGGCCACAAGTTCAGCGTGTCCGGCGAGGGCGAGGGCGATGCCACCTACGGCAAGCTGACCCTGAA
GTTCATCTGCACCACCGGCAAGCTGCCCGTGCCCTGGCCCACCCTCGTGACCACCCTGACCTACGGCGTG
CAGTGCTTCAGCCGCTACCCCGACCACATGAAGCAGCACGACTTCTTCAAGTCCGCCATGCCCGAAGGCT
ACGTCCAGGAGCGCACCATCTTCTTCAAGGACGACGGCAACTACAAGACCCGCGCCGAGGTGAAGTTCGA
GGGCGACACCCTGGTGAACCGCATCGAGCTGAAGGGCATCGACTTCAAGGAGGACGGCAACATCCTGGGG
CACAAGCTGGAGTACAACTACAACAGCCACAACGTCTATATCATGGCCGACAAGCAGAAGAACGGCATCA
AGGTGAACTTCAAGATCCGCCACAACATCGAGGACGGCAGCGTGCAGCTCGCCGACCACTACCAGCAGAA
CACCCCCATCGGCGACGGCCCCGTGCTGCTGCCCGACAACCACTACCTGAGCACCCAGTCCGCCCTGAGC
AAAGACCCCAACGAGAAGCGCGATCACATGGTCCTGCTGGAGTTCGTGACCGCCGCCGGGATCACTCTCG
GCATGGACGAGCTGTACAAGTAAAGCGGCCGCGTCGACAATCAACCTCTGGATTACAAAATTTGTGAAAG
ATTGACTGGTATTCTTAACTATGTTGCTCCTTTTACGCTATGTGGATACGCTGCTTTAATGCCTTTGTAT
CATGCTATTGCTTCCCGTATGGCTTTCATTTTCTCCTCCTTGTATAAATCCTGGTTGCTGTCTCTTTATG
AGGAGTTGTGGCCCGTTGTCAGGCAACGTGGCGTGGTGTGCACTGTGTTTGCTGACGCAACCCCCACTGG
TTGGGGCATTGCCACCACCTGTCAGCTCCTTTCCGGGACTTTCGCTTTCCCCCTCCCTATTGCCACGGCG
GAACTCATCGCCGCCTGCCTTGCCCGCTGCTGGACAGGGGCTCGGCTGTTGGGCACTGACAATTCCGTGG
TGTTGTCGGGGAAGCTGACGTCCTTTCCATGGCTGCTCGCCTGTGTTGCCACCTGGATTCTGCGCGGGAC
GTCCTTCTGCTACGTCCCTTCGGCCCTCAATCCAGCGGACCTTCCTTCCCGCGGCCTGCTGCCGGCTCTG
CGGCCTCTTCCGCGTCTTCGCCTTCGCCCTCAGACGAGTCGGATCTCCCTTTGGGCCGCCTCCCCGCCTG
GAATTCGAGCTCGGTACCTTTAAGACCAATGACTTACAAGGCAGCTGTAGATCTTAGCCACTTTTTAAAA
GAAAAGGGGGGACTGGAAGGGCTAATTCACTCCCAACGAAGACAAGATCTGCTTTTTGCTTGTACTGGGT
CTCTCTGGTTAGACCAGATCTGAGCCTGGGAGCTCTCTGGCTAACTAGGGAACCCACTGCTTAAGCCTCA
ATAAAGCTTGCCTTGAGTGCTTCAAGTAGTGTGTGCCCGTCTGTTGTGTGACTCTGGTAACTAGAGATCC
CTCAGACCCTTTTAGTCAGTGTGGAAAATCTCTAGCAGTAGTAGTTCATGTCATCTTATTATTCAGTATT
TATAACTTGCAAAGAAATGAATATCAGAGAGTGAGAGGAACTTGTTTATTGCAGCTTATAATGGTTACAA
ATAAAGCAATAGCATCACAAATTTCACAAATAAAGCATTTTTTTCACTGCATTCTAGTTGTGGTTTGTCC
AAACTCATCAATGTATCTTATCATGTCTGGCTCTAGCTATCCCGCCCCTAACTCCGCCCAGTTCCGCCCA
TTCTCCGCCCCATGGCTGACTAATTTTTTTTATTTATGCAGAGGCCGAGGCCGCCTCGGCCTCTGAGCTA
TTCCAGAAGTAGTGAGGAGGCTTTTTTGGAGGCCTAGGCTTTTGCGTCGAGACGTACCCAATTCGCCCTA
TAGTGAGTCGTATTACGCGCGCTCACTGGCCGTCGTTTTACAACGTCGTGACTGGGAAAACCCTGGCGTT
ACCCAACTTAATCGCCTTGCAGCACATCCCCCTTTCGCCAGCTGGCGTAATAGCGAAGAGGCCCGCACCG
ATCGCCCTTCCCAACAGTTGCGCAGCCTGAATGGCGAATGGCGCG
[124 nt withheld, positions 7676-7799]
C
[91 nt withheld, positions 7801-7891]
A
[49 nt withheld, positions 7893-7941]
CCTTTGACGTTGGAGTCCACGTTCTTT
[37 nt withheld, positions 7969-8005]
ACCCTATCTCGGTCTATTCTTTTGATTTATAAGGGATTTTGCCGATTTCGGCCTATTGGTTAAAAAATGA
GCTGATTTAACAAAAATTTAACGCGAATTTTAACAAAATATTAACGTTTACAATTTCC
