>Addgene plasmid #46620 | AB.pCCL.sin.cPPT.U6.miR-431-Decoy.hPGK.GFP.WPRE | addgene partial sequence | sequence record 67136 | pBluescript-SK 5'-tctagaactagtggatc-3'
CGCGCCGGCCCCCTCGCACAGACTTGTGGGAGAAGCTCGGCTACTCCCCTGCCCCGGTTAATTTGCATAT
AATATTTCCTAGTAACTATAGAGGCTTAATGTGCGATAAAAGACAGATAATCTGTTCTTTTTAATACTAG
CTACATTTTACATGATAGGCTTGGATTTCTATAAGAGATACAAATACTAAATTATTATTTTAAAAAACAG
CACAAAAGGAAACTCACCCTAACTGTAAAGTAATTGTGTGTTTTGAGACTATAAATATCCCTTGGAGAAA
AGCCTTGTTTGACGGCGCTAGGATCATCAACTGCATGACGGGGTGCAAGACACAAGTATTCTGGTCACAG
AATACAACTGCATGACGGGGTGCAAGACACAAGATGATCCTAGCGCCGTCTTTTTTGAATTCGATATCAA
GCTTCTCGAGGCTAGTCTCGTGATCGATAAAATTTTGAATTTTTGTAATTTGTTTTTGTAATTCTTTAGT
TTGTATGTCTGTTGCTATTATGTCTACTATTCTTTCCCCTGCACTGTACCCCCCAATCCCCCCTTTTCTT
TTAAAAGTTAACCGATACCGTCGAGATCCGTTCACTAATC
